>Addgene plasmid #110060 | FUW mCherry-GFP-LC3 | addgene full sequence | sequence record 438935 | Addgene Long Read Sequencing Result
CTCCACCCCATTGACGTCAATGGGAGTTTGTTTTGGCACCAAAATCAACGGGACTTTCCAAAATGTCGTA
ACAACTCCGCCCCATTGACGCAAATGGGCGGTAGGCGTGTACGGTGGGAGGTCTATATAAGCAGCGCGTT
TTGCCTGTACTGGGTCTCTCTGGTTAGACCAGATCTGAGCCTGGGAGCTCTCTGGCTAACTAGGGAACCC
ACTGCTTAAGCCTCAATAAAGCTTGCCTTGAGTGCTTCAAGTAGTGTGTGCCCGTCTGTTGTGTGACTCT
GGTAACTAGAGATCCCTCAGACCCTTTTAGTCAGTGTGGAAAATCTCTAGCAGTGGCGCCCGAACAGGGA
CTTGAAAGCGAAAGGGAAACCAGAGGAGCTCTCTCGACGCAGGACTCGGCTTGCTGAAGCGCGCACGGCA
AGAGGCGAGGGGCGGCGACTGGTGAGTACGCCAAAAATTTTGACTAGCGGAGGCTAGAAGGAGAGAGATG
GGTGCGAGAGCGTCAGTATTAAGCGGGGGAGAATTAGATCGCGATGGGAAAAAATTCGGTTAAGGCCAGG
GGGAAAGAAAAAATATAAATTAAAACATATAGTATGGGCAAGCAGGGAGCTAGAACGATTCGCAGTTAAT
CCTGGCCTGTTAGAAACATCAGAAGGCTGTAGACAAATACTGGGACAGCTACAACCATCCCTTCAGACAG
GATCAGAAGAACTTAGATCATTATATAATACAGTAGCAACCCTCTATTGTGTGCATCAAAGGATAGAGAT
AAAAGACACCAAGGAAGCTTTAGACAAGATAGAGGAAGAGCAAAACAAAAGTAAGACCACCGCACAGCAA
GCGGCCGCTGATCTTCAGACCTGGAGGAGGAGATATGAGGGACAATTGGAGAAGTGAATTATATAAATAT
AAAGTAGTAAAAATTGAACCATTAGGAGTAGCACCCACCAAGGCAAAGAGAAGAGTGGTGCAGAGAGAAA
AAAGAGCAGTGGGAATAGGAGCTTTGTTCCTTGGGTTCTTGGGAGCAGCAGGAAGCACTATGGGCGCAGC
GTCAATGACGCTGACGGTACAGGCCAGACAATTATTGTCTGGTATAGTGCAGCAGCAGAACAATTTGCTG
AGGGCTATTGAGGCGCAACAGCATCTGTTGCAACTCACAGTCTGGGGCATCAAGCAGCTCCAGGCAAGAA
TCCTGGCTGTGGAAAGATACCTAAAGGATCAACAGCTCCTGGGGATTTGGGGTTGCTCTGGAAAACTCAT
TTGCACCACTGCTGTGCCTTGGAATGCTAGTTGGAGTAATAAATCTCTGGAACAGATTTGGAATCACACG
ACCTGGATGGAGTGGGACAGAGAAATTAACAATTACACAAGCTTAATACACTCCTTAATTGAAGAATCGC
AAAACCAGCAAGAAAAGAATGAACAAGAATTATTGGAATTAGATAAATGGGCAAGTTTGTGGAATTGGTT
TAACATAACAAATTGGCTGTGGTATATAAAATTATTCATAATGATAGTAGGAGGCTTGGTAGGTTTAAGA
ATAGTTTTTGCTGTACTTTCTATAGTGAATAGAGTTAGGCAGGGATATTCACCATTATCGTTTCAGACCC
ACCTCCCAACCCCGAGGGGACCCGACAGGCCCGAAGGAATAGAAGAAGAAGGTGGAGAGAGAGACAGAGA
CAGATCCATTCGATTAGTGAACGGATCGGCACTGCGTGCGCCAATTCTGCAGACAAATGGCAGTATTCAT
CCACAATTTTAAAAGAAAAGGGGGGATTGGGGGGTACAGTGCAGGGGAAAGAATAGTAGACATAATAGCA
ACAGACATACAAACTAAAGAATTACAAAAACAAATTACAAAAATTCAAAATTTTCGGGTTTATTACAGGG
ACAGCAGAGATCCAGTTTGGTTAATTAACCCGTGTCGGCTCCAGATCTGGCCTCCGCGCCGGGTTTTGGC
GCCTCCCGCGGGCGCCCCCCTCCTCACGGCGAGCGCTGCCACGTCAGACGAAGGGCGCAGCGAGCGTCCT
GATCCTTCCGCCCGGACGCTCAGGACAGCGGCCCGCTGCTCATAAGACTCGGCCTTAGAACCCCAGTATC
AGCAGAAGGACATTTTAGGACGGGACTTGGGTGACTCTAGGGCACTGGTTTTCTTTCCAGAGAGCGGAAC
AGGCGAGGAAAAGTAGTCCCTTCTCGGCGATTCTGCGGAGGGATCTCCGTGGGGCGGTGAACGCCGATGA
TTATATAAGGACGCGCCGGGTGTGGCACAGCTAGTTCCGTCGCAGCCGGGATTTGGGTCGCGGTTCTTGT
TTGTGGATCGCTGTGATCGTCACTTGGTGAGTAGCGGGCTGCTGGGCTGGCCGGGGCTTTCGTGGCCGCC
GGGCCGCTCGGTGGGACGGAAGCGTGTGGAGAGACCGCCAAGGGCTGTAGTCTGGGTCCGCGAGCAAGGT
TGCCCTGAACTGGGGGTTGGGGGGAGCGCAGCAAAATGGCGGCTGTTCCCGAGTCTTGAATGGAAGACGC
TTGTGAGGCGGGCTGTGAGGTCGTTGAAACAAGGTGGGGGGCATGGTGGGCGGCAAGAACCCAAGGTCTT
GAGGCCTTCGCTAATGCGGGAAAGCTCTTATTCGGGTGAGATGGGCTGGGGCACCATCTGGGGACCCTGA
CGTGAAGTTTGTCACTGACTGGAGAACTCGGTTTGTCGTCTGTTGCGGGGGCGGCAGTTATGGCGGTGCC
GTTGGGCAGTGCACCCGTACCTTTGGGAGCGCGCGCCCTCGTCGTGTCGTGACGTCACCCGTTCTGTTGG
CTTATAATGCAGGGTGGGGCCACCTGCCGGTAGGTGTGCGGTAGGCTTTTCTCCGTCGCAGGACGCAGGG
TTCGGGCCTAGGGTAGGCTCTCCTGAATCGACAGGCGCCGGACCTCTGGTGAGGGGAGGGATAAGTGAGG
CGTCAGTTTCTTTGGTCGGTTTTATGTACCTATCTTCTTAAGTAGCTGAAGCTCCGGTTTTGAACTATGC
GCTCGGGGTTGGCGAGTGTGTTTTGTGAAGTTTTTTAGGCACCTTTTGAAATGTAATCATTTGGGTCAAT
ATGTAATTTTCAGTGTTAGACTAGTAAATTGTCCGCTAAATTCTGGCCGTTTTTGGCTTTTTTGTTAGAC
GAAGCTTGGGCTGCAGGTCGACTCTAGAGGATCCGGTCGCCACCATGGTGAGCAAGGGCGAGGAGGATAA
CATGGCCATCATCAAGGAGTTCATGCGCTTCAAGGTGCACATGGAGGGCTCCGTGAACGGCCACGAGTTC
GAGATCGAGGGCGAGGGCGAGGGCCGCCCCTACGAGGGCACCCAGACCGCCAAGCTGAAGGTGACCAAGG
GTGGCCCCCTGCCCTTCGCCTGGGACATCCTGTCCCCTCAGTTCATGTACGGCTCCAAGGCCTACGTGAA
GCACCCCGCCGACATCCCCGACTACTTGAAGCTGTCCTTCCCCGAGGGCTTCAAGTGGGAGCGCGTGATG
AACTTCGAGGACGGCGGCGTGGTGACCGTGACCCAGGACTCCTCCCTGCAGGACGGCGAGTTCATCTACA
AGGTGAAGCTGCGCGGCACCAACTTCCCCTCCGACGGCCCCGTAATGCAGAAGAAGACCATGGGCTGGGA
GGCCTCCTCCGAGCGGATGTACCCCGAGGACGGCGCCCTGAAGGGCGAGATCAAGCAGAGGCTGAAGCTG
AAGGACGGCGGCCACTACGACGCTGAGGTCAAGACCACCTACAAGGCCAAGAAGCCCGTGCAGCTGCCCG
GCGCCTACAACGTCAACATCAAGTTGGACATCACCTCCCACAACGAGGACTACACCATCGTGGAACAGTA
CGAACGCGCCGAGGGCCGCCACTCCACCGGCGGCATGGACGAGCTGTACAAGTCCGGACTCAGATCCGCT
GGCCCAGGAACAAGTTTGTACAAAAAAGCAGGCTTTCCGGTCGCCACCATGGTGAGCAAGGGCGAGGAGC
TGTTCACCGGGGTGGTGCCCATCCTGGTCGAGCTGGACGGCGACGTAAACGGCCACAAGTTCAGCGTGTC
CGGCGAGGGCGAGGGCGATGCCACCTACGGCAAGCTGACCCTGAAGTTCATCTGCACCACCGGCAAGCTG
CCCGTGCCCTGGCCCACCCTCGTGACCACCCTGACCTACGGCGTGCAGTGCTTCAGCCGCTACCCCGACC
ACATGAAGCAGCACGACTTCTTCAAGTCCGCCATGCCCGAAGGCTACGTCCAGGAGCGCACCATCTTCTT
CAAGGACGACGGCAACTACAAGACCCGCGCCGAGGTGAAGTTCGAGGGCGACACCCTGGTGAACCGCATC
GAGCTGAAGGGCATCGACTTCAAGGAGGACGGCAACATCCTGGGGCACAAGCTGGAGTACAACTACAACA
GCCACAACGTCTATATCATGGCCGACAAGCAGAAGAACGGCATCAAGGTGAACTTCAAGATCCGCCACAA
CATCGAGGACGGCAGCGTGCAGCTCGCCGACCACTACCAGCAGAACACCCCCATCGGCGACGGCCCCGTG
CTGCTGCCCGACAACCACTACCTGAGCACCCAGTCCGCCCTGAGCAAAGACCCCAACGAGAAGCGCGATC
ACATGGTCCTGCTGGAGTTCGTGACCGCCGCCGGGATCACTCTCGGCATGGACGAGCTGTACAAGTCCGG
ACTCAGATCCGGTACCGAATTCATGCCGTCGGAGAAGACCTTCAAGCAGCGCCGCACCTTCGAACAAAGA
GTAGAAGATGTCCGACTTATTCGAGAGCAGCATCCAACCAAAATCCCGGTGATAATAGAACGATACAAGG
GTGAGAAGCAGCTTCCTGTTCTGGATAAAACAAAGTTCCTTGTACCTGACCATGTCAACATGAGTGAGCT
CATCAAGATAATTAGAAGGCGCTTACAGCTCAATGCTAATCAGGCCTTCTTCCTGTTGGTGAACGGACAC
AGCATGGTCAGCGTCTCCACACCAATCTCAGAGGTGTATGAGAGTGAGAAAGATGAAGATGGATTCCTGT
ACATGGTCTATGCCTCCCAGGAGACGTTCGGGATGAAATTGTCAGTGTAAGTCGAGCATGCATCTAGACC
CAGCGGCGCGCCGAATTCGATATCAAGCTTATCGATAATCAACCTCTGGATTACAAAATTTGTGAAAGAT
TGACTGGTATTCTTAACTATGTTGCTCCTTTTACGCTATGTGGATACGCTGCTTTAATGCCTTTGTATCA
TGCTATTGCTTCCCGTATGGCTTTCATTTTCTCCTCCTTGTATAAATCCTGGTTGCTGTCTCTTTATGAG
GAGTTGTGGCCCGTTGTCAGGCAACGTGGCGTGGTGTGCACTGTGTTTGCTGACGCAACCCCCACTGGTT
GGGGCATTGCCACCACCTGTCAGCTCCTTTCCGGGACTTTCGCTTTCCCCCTCCCTATTGCCACGGCGGA
ACTCATCGCCGCCTGCCTTGCCCGCTGCTGGACAGGGGCTCGGCTGTTGGGCACTGACAATTCCGTGGTG
TTGTCGGGGAAATCATCGTCCTTTCCTTGGCTGCTCGCCTGTGTTGCCACCTGGATTCTGCGCGGGACGT
CCTTCTGCTACGTCCCTTCGGCCCTCAATCCAGCGGACCTTCCTTCCCGCGGCCTGCTGCCGGCTCTGCG
GCCTCTTCCGCGTCTTCGCCTTCGCCCTCAGACGAGTCGGATCTCCCTTTGGGCCGCCTCCCCGCATCGA
TACCGTCGACCTCGAGACCTAGAAAAACATGGAGCAATCACAAGTAGCAATACAGCAGCTACCAATGCTG
ATTGTGCCTGGCTAGAAGCACAAGAGGAGGAGGAGGTGGGTTTTCCAGTCACACCTCAGGTACCTTTAAG
ACCAATGACTTACAAGGCAGCTGTAGATCTTAGCCACTTTTTAAAAGAAAAGGGGGGACTGGAAGGGCTA
ATTCACTCCCAACGAAGACAAGATATCCTTGATCTGTGGATCTACCACACACAAGGCTACTTCCCTGATT
GGCAGAACTACACACCAGGGCCAGGGATCAGATATCCACTGACCTTTGGATGGTGCTACAAGCTAGTACC
AGTTGAGCAAGAGAAGGTAGAAGAAGCCAATGAAGGAGAGAACACCCGCTTGTTACACCCTGTGAGCCTG
CATGGGATGGATGACCCGGAGAGAGAAGTATTAGAGTGGAGGTTTGACAGCCGCCTAGCATTTCATCACA
TGGCCCGAGAGCTGCATCCGGACTGTACTGGGTCTCTCTGGTTAGACCAGATCTGAGCCTGGGAGCTCTC
TGGCTAACTAGGGAACCCACTGCTTAAGCCTCAATAAAGCTTGCCTTGAGTGCTTCAAGTAGTGTGTGCC
CGTCTGTTGTGTGACTCTGGTAACTAGAGATCCCTCAGACCCTTTTAGTCAGTGTGGAAAATCTCTAGCA
GGGCCCGTTTAAACCCGCTGATCAGCCTCGACTGTGCCTTCTAGTTGCCAGCCATCTGTTGTTTGCCCCT
CCCCCGTGCCTTCCTTGACCCTGGAAGGTGCCACTCCCACTGTCCTTTCCTAATAAAATGAGGAAATTGC
ATCGCATTGTCTGAGTAGGTGTCATTCTATTCTGGGGGGTGGGGTGGGGCAGGACAGCAAGGGGGAGGAT
TGGGAAGACAATAGCAGGCATGCTGGGGATGCGGTGGGCTCTATGGCTTCTGAGGCGGAAAGAACCAGCT
GGGGCTCTAGGGGGTATCCCC
[124 nt withheld, positions 6742-6865]
C
[91 nt withheld, positions 6867-6957]
A
[49 nt withheld, positions 6959-7007]
CCTTTGACGTTGGAGTCCACGTTCTTT
[37 nt withheld, positions 7035-7071]
ACCCTATCTCGGTCTATTCTTTTGATTTATAAGGGATTTTGCCGATTTCGGCCTATTGGTTAAAAAATGA
GCTGATTTAACAAAAATTTAACGCGAATTAATTCTGTGGAATGTGTGTCAGTTAGGGTGTGGAAAGTCCC
CAGGCTCCCCAGCAGGCAGAAGTATGCAAAGCATGCATCTCAATTAGTCAGCAACCAGGTGTGGAAAGTC
CCCAGGCTCCCCAGCAGGCAGAAGTATGCAAAGCATGCATCTCAATTAGTCAGCAACCATAGTCCCGCCC
CTAACTCCGCCCATCCCGCCCCTAACTCCGCCCAGTTCCGCCCATTCTCCGCCCCATGGCTGACTAATTT
TTTTTATTTATGCAGAGGCCGAGGCCGCCTCTGCCTCTGAGCTATTCCAGAAGTAGTGAGGAGGCTTTTT
TGGAGGCCTAGGCTTTTGCAAAAAGCTCCCGGGAGCTTGTATATCCATTTTCGGATCTGATCAGCACGTG
TTGACAATTAATCATCGGCATAGTATATCGGCATAGTATAATACGACAAGGTGAGGAACTAAACCATGGC
CAAGTTGACCAGTGCCGTTCCGGTGCTCACCGCGCGCGACGTCGCCGGAGCGGTCGAGTTCTGGACCGAC
CGGCTCGGGTTCTCCCGGGACTTCGTGGAGGACGACTTCGCCGGTGTGGTCCGGGACGACGTGACCCTGT
TCATCAGCGCGGTCCAGGACCAGGTGGTGCCGGACAACACCCTGGCCTGGGTGTGGGTGCGCGGCCTGGA
CGAGCTGTACGCCGAGTGGTCGGAGGTCGTGTCCACGAACTTCCGGGACGCCTCCGGGCCGGCCATGACC
GAGATCGGCGAGCAGCCGTGGGGGCGGGAGTTCGCCCTGCGCGACCCGGCCGGCAACTGCGTGCACTTCG
TGGCCGAGGAGCAGGACTGACACGTGCTACGAGATTTCGATTCCACCGCCGCCTTCTATGAAAGGTTGGG
CTTCGGAATCGTTTTCCGGGACGCCGGCTGGATGATCCTCCAGCGCGGGGATCTCATGCTGGAGTTCTTC
GCCCACCCCAACTTGTTTATTGCAGCTTATAATGGTTACAAATAAAGCAATAGCATCACAAATTTCACAA
ATAAAGCATTTTTTTCACTGCATTCTAGTTGTGGTTTGTCCAAACTCATCAATGTATCTTATCATGTCTG
TATACCGTCGACCTCTAGCTAGAGCTTGGCGTAATCATGGTCATAGCTGTTTCCTGTGTGAAATTGTTAT
CCGCTCACAATTCCACACAACATACGAGCCGGAAGCATAAAGTGTAAAGCCTGGGGTGCCTAATGAGTGA
GCTAACTCACATTAATTGCGTTGCGCTCACTGCCCGCTTTCCAGTCGGGAAACCTGTCGTGCCAGCTGCA
TTAATGAATCGGCCAACGCGCGGGGAGAGGCGGTTTGCGTATTGGGCGCTCTTCCGCTTCCTCGCTCACT
GACTCGCTGCGCTCGGTCGTTCGGCTGCGGCGAGCGGTATCAGCTCACTCAAAGGCGGTAATACGGTTAT
CCACAGAATCAGGGGATAACGCAGGAAAGAACATGTGAGCAAAAGGCCAGCAAAAGGCCAGGAACCGTAA
AAAGGCCGCGTTGCTGGCGTTTTTCCATAGGCTCCGCCCCCCTGACGAGCATCACAAAAATCGACGCTCA
AGTCAGAGGTGGCGAAACCCGACAGGACTATAAAGATACCAGGCGTTTCCCCCTGGAAGCTCCCTCGTGC
GCTCTCCTGTTCCGACCCTGCCGCTTACCGGATACCTGTCCGCCTTTCTCCCTTCGGGAAGCGTGGCGCT
TTCTCATAGCTCACGCTGTAGGTATCTCAGTTCGGTGTAGGTCGTTCGCTCCAAGCTGGGCTGTGTGCAC
GAACCCCCCGTTCAGCCCGACCGCTGCGCCTTATCCGGTAACTATCGTCTTGAGTCCAACCCGGTAAGAC
ACGACTTATCGCCACTGGCAGCAGCCACTGGTAACAGGATTAGCAGAGCGAGGTATGTAGGCGGTGCTAC
AGAGTTCTTGAAGTGGTGGCCTAACTACGGCTACACTAGAAGAACAGTATTTGGTATCTGCGCTCTGCTG
AAGCCAGTTACCTTCGGAAAAAGAGTTGGTAGCTCTTGATCCGGCAAACAAACCACCGCTGGTAGCGGTG
GTTTTTTTGTTTGCAAGCAGCAGATTACGCGCAGAAAAAAAGGATCTCAAGAAGATCCTTTGATCTTTTC
TACGGGGTCTGACGCTCAGTGGAACGAAAACTCACGTTAAGGGATTTTGGTCATGAGATTATCAAAAAGG
ATCTTCACCTAGATCCTTTTAAATTAAAAATGAAGTTTTAAATCAATCTAAAGTATATATGAGTAAACTT
GGTCTGACAGTTACCAATGCTTAATCAGTGAGGCACCTATCTCAGCGATCTGTCTATTTCGTTCATCCAT
AGTTGCCTGACTCCCCGTCGTGTAGATAACTACGATACGGGAGGGCTTACCATCTGGCCCCAGTGCTGCA
ATGATACCGCGAGACCCACGCTCACCGGCTCCAGATTTATCAGCAATAAACCAGCCAGCCGGAAGGGCCG
AGCGCAGAAGTGGTCCTGCAACTTTATCCGCCTCCATCCAGTCTATTAATTGTTGCCGGGAAGCTAGAGT
AAGTAGTTCGCCAGTTAATAGTTTGCGCAACGTTGTTGCCATTGCTACAGGCATCGTGGTGTCACGCTCG
TCGTTTGGTATGGCTTCATTCAGCTCCGGTTCCCAACGATCAAGGCGAGTTACATGATCCCCCATGTTGT
GCAAAAAAGCGGTTAGCTCCTTCGGTCCTCCGATCGTTGTCAGAAGTAAGTTGGCCGCAGTGTTATCACT
CATGGTTATGGCAGCACTGCATAATTCTCTTACTGTCATGCCATCCGTAAGATGCTTTTCTGTGACTGGT
GAGTACTCAACCAAGTCATTCTGAGAATAGTGTATGCGGCGACCGAGTTGCTCTTGCCCGGCGTCAATAC
GGGATAATACCGCGCCACATAGCAGAACTTTAAAAGTGCTCATCATTGGAAAACGTTCTTCGGGGCGAAA
ACTCTCAAGGATCTTACCGCTGTTGAGATCCAGTTCGATGTAACCCACTCGTGCACCCAACTGATCTTCA
GCATCTTTTACTTTCACCAGCGTTTCTGGGTGAGCAAAAACAGGAAGGCAAAATGCCGCAAAAAAGGGAA
TAAGGGCGACACGGAAATGTTGAATACTCATACTCTTCCTTTTTCAATATTATTGAAGCATTTATCAGGG
TTATTGTCTCATGAGCGGATACATATTTGAATGTATTTAGAAAAATAAACAAATAGGGGTTCCGCGCACA
TTTCCCCGAAAAGTGCCACCTGACGTCGACGGATCGGGAGATCTCCCGATCCCCTATGGTGCACTCTCAG
TACAATCTGCTCTGATGCCGCATAGTTAAGCCAGTATCTGCTCCCTGCTTGTGTGTTGGAGGTCGCTGAG
TAGTGCGCGAGCAAAATTTAAGCTACAACAAGGCAAGGCTTGACCGACAATTGCATGAAGAATCTGCTTA
GGGTTAGGCGTTTTGCGCTGCTTCGCGATGTACGGGCCAGATATACGCGTTGACATTGATTATTGACTAG
TTATTAATAGTAATCAATTACGGGGTCATTAGTTCATAGCCCATATATGGAGTTCCGCGTTACATAACTT
ACGGTAAATGGCCCGCCTGGCTGACCGCCCAACGACCCCCGCCCATTGACGTCAATAATGACGTATGTTC
CCATAGTAACGCCAATAGGGACTTTCCATTGACGTCAATGGGTGGAGTATTTACGGTAAACTGCCCACTT
GGCAGTACATCAAGTGTATCATATGCCAAGTACGCCCCCTATTGACGTCAATGACGGTAAATGGCCCGCC
TGGCATTATGCCCAGTACATGACCTTATGGGACTTTCCTACTTGGCAGTACATCTACGTATTAGTCATCG
CTATTACCATGGTGATGCGGTTTTGGCAGTACATCAATGGGCGTGGATAGCGGTTTGACTCACGGGGATT
TCCAAGT
Features (pLannotate 1.2.2; 34 found; start..end, strand, type, name):
    152..332     +  LTR            5' LTR (truncated): truncated 5' long terminal repeat (LTR) from HIV-1
    379..504     +  misc_feature   HIV-1 Ψ: packaging signal of human immunodeficiency virus type 1
    488..851     +  CDS            HIV-1 gag (fragment): gag protein from human immunodeficiency virus 1; gag
    997..1230    +  misc_feature   RRE: The Rev response element (RRE) of HIV-1 allows for Rev-dependent mRNA export from the nucleus to the cytoplasm.
   1607..1707    +  CDS            Rev (fragment): human immunodeficiency virus 1 (HIV-1) Rev protein; rev; enhances nuclear export of unspliced and incompletely spliced viral mRNAs
   1757..1874    +  misc_feature   cPPT/CTS: central polypurine tract and central termination sequence of HIV-1
   1939..3150    +  promoter       UbC promoter: human ubiquitin C promoter
   3161..3184    -  misc_feature   MCS (fragment): pUC18/19 multiple cloning site
   3195..3902    +  CDS            mCherry: mCherry is a basic (constitutively fluorescent) red fluorescent protein published in 2004, derived from Discosoma sp.. It is reported to be a very rapidly-maturing monomer with low acid sensitivity.
   3930..3954    +  protein_bind   attB1: mutant version of attB; recombination site for the Gateway® BP reaction BP Clonase™
   3969..4685    +  CDS            EGFP: EGFP is a basic (constitutively fluorescent) green fluorescent protein published in 1996, derived from Aequorea victoria. It is reported to be a rapidly-maturing weak dimer with moderate acid sensitivity.
   4713..5087    +  CDS            LC3B: human LC3 protein; MAP1LC3B; Atg8 family member found on autophagosomes
   5123..5147    +  misc_feature   MCS (fragment): pBluescript multiple cloning site
   5147..5735    +  misc_feature   WPRE: woodchuck hepatitis virus posttranscriptional regulatory element
   5672..6253    +  CDS            nef (fragment): NEF_HV1H2 - Experimental evidence at protein level: Swiss-Prot protein existence level 1. Extracellular Nef protein targets CD4(+) T-lymphocytes for apoptosis by interacting with CXCR4 surface receptors. From Human immunodeficiency virus type 1 group M subtype B (isolate HXB2) (HIV-1).
   6260..6440    +  LTR            5' LTR (truncated): truncated 5' long terminal repeat (LTR) from HIV-1
   6472..6696    +  polyA_signal   bGH poly(A) signal: bovine growth hormone polyadenylation signal
   6700..6721    +  promoter       SV40 promoter (fragment): SV40 enhancer and early promoter
   6742..7170    +  rep_origin     f1 ori (sequence partly withheld): f1 bacteriophage origin of replication; arrow indicates direction of (+) strand synthesis
   7184..7513    +  promoter       SV40 promoter: SV40 enhancer and early promoter
   7561..7608    +  promoter       EM7 promoter: synthetic bacterial promoter&nbsp
   7627..8001    +  CDS            BleoR: antibiotic-binding protein; Sh ble from Streptoalloteichus hindustanus; confers resistance to bleomycin, phleomycin, and Zeocin™
   8011..8136    +  CDS            ble (fragment): BLE_KLEPN - Experimental evidence at protein level: Swiss-Prot protein existence level 1. Binding protein with a strong affinity to the bleomycin family of antibiotics. Binds to CL990; an antimitotic-antibiotic compound. From Klebsiella pneumoniae.
   8131..8252    +  polyA_signal   SV40 poly(A) signal: SV40 polyadenylation signal
   8323..8345    -  protein_bind   lac operator (fragment): The lac repressor binds to the lac operator to inhibit transcription in E. coli. This inhibition can be relieved by adding lactose or isopropyl-β-D-thiogalactopyranoside (IPTG). lac repressor encoded by lacI
   8349..8379    -  promoter       lac promoter: promoter for the E. coli lac operon
   8394..8415    -  protein_bind   CAP binding site: CAP binding activates transcription in the presence of cAMP. E. coli catabolite activator protein
   8428..8520    -  CDS            lacI (fragment): lac repressor; lacI; The lac repressor binds to the lac operator to inhibit transcription in E. coli. This inhibition can be relieved by adding lactose or isopropyl-β-D-thiogalactopyranoside (IPTG).
   8703..9291    -  rep_origin     ori: high-copy-number ColE1/pMB1/pBR322/pUC origin of replication
   9462..10322   -  CDS            AmpR: β-lactamase; bla; confers resistance to ampicillin, carbenicillin, and related antibiotics
  10323..10427   -  promoter       AmpR promoter: bla
  10486..10538   -  misc_feature   bom (fragment): basis of mobility region from pBR322
  10693..11072   +  enhancer       CMV enhancer: human cytomegalovirus immediate early enhancer
  11073..134     +  promoter       CMV promoter (across the origin): human cytomegalovirus (CMV) immediate early promoter
