[The description below was written by a language model from this plasmid's Addgene catalogue record and pLannotate feature annotations shown in this document.]
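Description:
FUW mCherry-GFP-LC3 is a lentiviral transfer plasmid of about 11.1 kb, built on the FUW backbone, that expresses a tandem-fluorescent autophagy reporter. It is propagated in E. coli through a high-copy ColE1/pUC-type origin with ampicillin selection (AmpR). The record notes that it may be prone to recombination, as is common for plasmids carrying repeated LTR sequences. The backbone also has an f1 origin and an SV40/EM7-driven BleoR (Zeocin resistance) cassette. This cassette lies outside the LTR-flanked region and so would not be carried into the packaged viral genome.

The viral portion follows a third-generation-style layout. A CMV enhancer/promoter sits upstream of a truncated HIV-1 5' LTR and drives genomic RNA production in packaging cells. It is followed by the Ψ packaging signal with a gag fragment, the RRE for Rev-dependent nuclear export, and the cPPT/CTS element. The human ubiquitin C promoter then drives constitutive expression of mCherry, EGFP and human LC3B (MAP1LC3B), annotated in that order and evidently forming a single fusion, with a residual attB1 site between the two fluorescent proteins. A WPRE downstream enhances transcript expression, and it is followed by a 3' LTR and a bGH polyadenylation signal.

LC3 is incorporated into autophagosome membranes, so the fusion marks these structures. Free autophagosomes fluoresce both green and red. After fusion with lysosomes, the acid-sensitive GFP signal is quenched while the more acid-stable mCherry persists, leaving autolysosomes red only. The construct therefore allows autophagic flux to be monitored in cells transduced with the virus.
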