Addgene plasmid #110060: FUW mCherry-GFP-LC3
Purpose: To visualize free autophagosomes (GFP and mCherry fluorescence) and autophagosomes that have fused with the lysosome (autolyosomes; mCherry fluorescence only, due to acid sensitivity of GFP)
Depositing lab: Anne Brunet. Depositing organization: Stanford University. Publication: Lysosome activation clears aggregates and enhances quiescent neural stem cell activation during aging. Leeman DS, Hebestreit K, Ruetz T, Webb AE, McKay A, Pollina EA, Dulken BW, Zhao X, Yeo RW, Ho TT, Mahmoudi S, Devarajan K, Passegue E, Rando TA, Frydman J, Brunet A. Science. 2018 Mar 16;359(6381):1277-1283. doi: 10.1126/science.aag3048. Epub 2018 Mar 15. PubMed 29590078.
Backbone
  Vector backbone: FUW
  Vector type: Lentiviral
Growth in bacteria
  Bacterial resistance: Ampicillin, 100 μg/mL
  Growth temperature: 37°C
  Growth strain: NEB Stable
  Growth instructions: Plasmid may be prone to recombination. Select small colonies and/or screen multiple colonies.
  Copy number: Unknown
Gene/Insert
  Gene/Insert name: mCherry-GFP-LC3
  Cloning method: TOPO Cloning
  Sequencing primers: 5′ CGCGGATCCGGTCGCCACCATGGTGAGCAAGGGCGAG; 3′ CGCGGCGCGCCGCTGGGTCTAGATGCATGC
Resource information
  A portion of this plasmid was derived from a plasmid made by: Dr. Malene Hansen
Terms and licenses: Academic/Nonprofit Terms; Industry Terms: Not Available to Industry
How to cite: FUW mCherry-GFP-LC3 was a gift from Anne Brunet (Addgene plasmid # 110060 ; http://n2t.net/addgene:110060 ; RRID:Addgene_110060)
